>Addgene plasmid #226422 | pGWB514-35S:SynFcFLS2_15-HA | addgene full sequence | sequence record 450298 | Addgene NGS Result
GGGGTACAGTCTATGCCTCGGGCATCCAAGCAGCAAGCGCGTTACGCCGTGGGTCGATGTTTGATGTTAT
GGAGCAGCAACGATGTTACGCAGCAGGGCAGTCGCCCTAAAACAAAGTTAAACATCATGGGGGAAGCGGT
GATCGCCGAAGTATCGACTCAACTATCAGAGGTAGTTGGCGTCATCGAGCGCCATCTCGAACCGACGTTG
CTGGCCGTACATTTGTACGGCTCCGCAGTGGATGGCGGCCTGAAGCCACACAGTGATATTGATTTGCTGG
TTACGGTGACCGTAAGGCTTGATGAAACAACGCGGCGAGCTTTGATCAACGACCTTTTGGAAACTTCGGC
TTCCCCTGGAGAGAGCGAGATTCTCCGCGCTGTAGAAGTCACCATTGTTGTGCACGACGACATCATTCCG
TGGCGTTATCCAGCTAAGCGCGAACTGCAATTTGGAGAATGGCAGCGCAATGACATTCTTGCAGGTATCT
TCGAGCCAGCCACGATCGACATTGATCTGGCTATCTTGCTGACAAAAGCAAGAGAACATAGCGTTGCCTT
GGTAGGTCCAGCGGCGGAGGAACTCTTTGATCCGGTTCCTGAACAGGATCTATTTGAGGCGCTAAATGAA
ACCTTAACGCTATGGAACTCGCCGCCCGACTGGGCTGGCGATGAGCGAAATGTAGTGCTTACGTTGTCCC
GCATTTGGTACAGCGCAGTAACCGGCAAAATCGCGCCGAAGGATGTCGCTGCCGACTGGGCAATGGAGCG
CCTGCCGGCCCAGTATCAGCCCGTCATACTTGAAGCTAGACAGGCTTATCTTGGACAAGAAGAAGATCGC
TTGGCCTCGCGCGCAGATCAGTTGGAAGAATTTGTCCACTACGTGAAAGGCGAGATCACCAAGGTAGTCG
GCAAATAATGTCTAGCTAGAAATTCGTTCAAGCCGACGCCGCTTCGCGGCGCGGCTTAACTCAAGCGTTA
GATGCACTAAGCACATAATTGCTCACAGCCAAACTATCAGGTCAAGTCTGCTTTTATTATTTTTAAGCGT
GCATAATAAGCCCTACACAAATTGGGAGATATATCATGCATGACCAAAATCCCTTAACGTGAGTTTTCGT
TCCACTGAGCGTCAGACCCCGTAGAAAAGATCAAAGGATCTTCTTGAGATCCTTTTTTTCTGCGCGTAAT
CTGCTGCTTGCAAACAAAAAAACCACCGCTACCAGCGGTGGTTTGTTTGCCGGATCAAAGCTACCAACTC
TTTTTCCGAAGGTAACTGGCTTCAGCAGAGCGCAGATACCAAATACTGTCCTTCTAGTGTAGCCGTAGTT
AGGCCACCACTTCAAGAACTCTGTAGCACCGCCTACATACCTCGCTCTGCTAATCCTGTTACCAGTGGCT
GCTGCCAGTGGCGATAAGTCGTGTCTTACCGGGTTGGACTCAAGACGATAGTTACCGGATAAGGCGCAGC
GGTCGGGCTGAACGGGGGGTTCGTGCACACAGCCCAGCTTGGAGCGAACGACCTACACCGAACTGAGATA
CCTACAGCGTGAGCTATGAGAAAGCGCCACGCTTCCCGAAGGGAGAAAGGCGGACAGGTATCCGGTAAGC
GGCAGGGTCGGAACAGGAGAGCGCACGAGGGAGCTTCCAGGGGGAAACGCCTGGTATCTTTATAGTCCTG
TCGGGTTTCGCCACCTCTGACTTGAGCGTCGATTTTTGTGATGCTCGTCAGGGGGGCGGAGCCTATGGAA
AAACGCCAGCAACGCGGCCTTTTTACGGTTCCTGGCCTTTTGCTGGCCTTTTGCTCACATGTTCTTTCCT
GCGTTATCCCCTGATTCTGTGGATAACCGTATTACCGCCTTTGAGTGAGCTGATACCGCTCGCCGCAGCC
GAACGACCGAGCGCAGCGAGTCAGTGAGCGAGGAAGCGGAAGAGCGCCTGATGCGGTATTTTCTCCTTAC
GCATCTGTGCGGTATTTCACACCGCATATGGTGCACTCTCAGTACAATCTGCTCTGATGCCGCATAGTTA
AGCCAGTATACACTCCGCTATCGCTACGTGACTGGGTCATGGCTGCGCCCCGACACCCGCCAACACCCGC
TGACGCGCCCTGACGGGCTTGTCTGCTCCCGGCATCCGCTTACAGACAAGCTGTGACCGTCTCCGGGAGC
TGCATGTGTCAGAGGTTTTCACCGTCATCACCGAAACGCGCGAGGCAGGGTGCCTTGATGTGGGCGCCGG
CGGTCGAGTGGCGACGGCGCGGCTTGTCCGCGCCCTGGTAGATTGCCTGGCCGTAGGCCAGCCATTTTTG
AGCGGCCAGCGGCCGCGATAGGCCGACGCGAAGCGGCGGGGCGTAGGGAGCGCAGCGACCGAAGGGTAGG
CGCTTTTTGCAGCTCTTCGGCTGTGCGCTGGCCAGACAGTTATGCACAGGCCAGGCGGGTTTTAAGAGTT
TTAATAAGTTTTAAAGAGTTTTAGGCGGAAAAATCGCCTTTTTTCTCTTTTATATCAGTCACTTACATGT
GTGACCGGTTCCCAATGTACGGCTTTGGGTTCCCAATGTACGGGTTCCGGTTCCCAATGTACGGCTTTGG
GTTCCCAATGTACGTGCTATCCACAGGAAAGAGACCTTTTCGACCTTTTTCCCCTGCTAGGGCAATTTGC
CCTAGCATCTGCTCCGTACATTAGGAACCGGCGGATGCTTCGCCCTCGATCAGGTTGCGGTAGCGCATGA
CTAGGATCGGGCCAGCCTGCCCCGCCTCCTCCTTCAAATCGTACTCCGGCAGGTCATTTGACCCGATCAG
CTTGCGCACGGTGAAACAGAACTTCTTGAACTCTCCGGCGCTGCCACTGCGTTCGTAGATCGTCTTGAAC
AACCATCTGGCTTCTGCCTTGCCTGCGGCGCGGCGTGCCAGGCGGTAGAGAAAACGGCCGATGCCGGGAT
CGATCAAAAAGTAATCGGGGTGAACCGTCAGCACGTCCGGGTTCTTGCCTTCTGTGATCTCGCGGTACAT
CCAATCAGCTAGCTCGATCTCGATGTACTCCGGCCGCCCGGTTTCGCTCTTTACGATCTTGTAGCGGCTA
ATCAAGGCTTCACCCTCGGATACCGTCACCAGGCGGCCGTTCTTGGCCTTCTTCGTACGCTGCATGGCAA
CGTGCGTGGTGTTTAACCGAATGCAGGTTTCTACCAGGTCGTCTTTCTGCTTTCCGCCATCGGCTCGCCG
GCAGAACTTGAGTACGTCCGCAACGTGTGGACGGAACACGCGGCCGGGCTTGTCTCCCTTCCCTTCCCGG
TATCGGTTCATGGATTCGGTTAGATGGGAAACCGCCATCAGTACCAGGTCGTAATCCCACACACTGGCCA
TGCCGGCCGGCCCTGCGGAAACCTCTACGTGCCCGTCTGGAAGCTCGTAGCGGATCACCTCGCCAGCTCG
TCGGTCACGCTTCGACAGACGGAAAACGGCCACGTCCATGATGCTGCGACTATCGCGGGTGCCCACGTCA
TAGAGCATCGGAACGAAAAAATCTGGTTGCTCGTCGCCCTTGGGCGGCTTCCTAATCGACGGCGCACCGG
CTGCCGGCGGTTGCCGGGATTCTTTGCGGATTCGATCAGCGGCCGCTTGCCACGATTCACCGGGGCGTGC
TTCTGCCTCGATGCGTTGCCGCTGGGCGGCCTGCGCGGCCTTCAACTTCTCCACCAGGTCATCACCCAGC
GCCGCGCCGATTTGTACCGGGCCGGATGGTTTGCGACCGCTCACGCCGATTCCTCGGGCTTGGGGGTTCC
AGTGCCATTGCAGGGCCGGCAGACAACCCAGCCGCTTACGCCTGGCCAACCGCCCGTTCCTCCACACATG
GGGCATTCCACGGCGTCGGTGCCTGGTTGTTCTTGATTTTCCATGCCGCCTCCTTTAGCCGCTAAAATTC
ATCTACTCATTTATTCATTTGCTCATTTACTCTGGTAGCTGCGCGATGTATTCAGATAGCAGCTCGGTAA
TGGTCTTGCCTTGGCGTACCGCGTACATCTTCAGCTTGGTGTGATCCTCCGCCGGCAACTGAAAGTTGAC
CCGCTTCATGGCTGGCGTGTCTGCCAGGCTGGCCAACGTTGCAGCCTTGCTGCTGCGTGCGCTCGGACGG
CCGGCACTTAGCGTGTTTGTGCTTTTGCTCATTTTCTCTTTACCTCATTAACTCAAATGAGTTTTGATTT
AATTTCAGCGGCCAGCGCCTGGACCTCGCGGGCAGCGTCGCCCTCGGGTTCTGATTCAAGAACGGTTGTG
CCGGCGGCGGCAGTGCCTGGGTAGCTCACGCGCTGCGTGATACGGGACTCAAGAATGGGCAGCTCGTACC
CGGCCAGCGCCTCGGCAACCTCACCGCCGATGCGCGTGCCTTTGATCGCCCGCGACACGACAAAGGCCGC
TTGTAGCCTTCCATCCGTGACCTCAATGCGCTGCTTAACCAGCTCCACCAGGTCGGCGGTGGCCCATATG
TCGTAAGGGCTTGGCTGCACCGGAATCAGCACGAAGTCGGCTGCCTTGATCGCGGACACAGCCAAGTCCG
CCGCCTGGGGCGCTCCGTCGATCACTACGAAGTCGCGCCGGCCGATGGCCTTCACGTCGCGGTCAATCGT
CGGGCGGTCGATGCCGACAACGGTTAGCGGTTGATCTTCCCGCACGGCCGCCCAATCGCGGGCACTGCCC
TGGGGATCGGAATCGACTAACAGAACATCGGCCCCGGCGAGTTGCAGGGCGCGGGCTAGATGGGTTGCGA
TGGTCGTCTTGCCTGACCCGCCTTTCTGGTTAAGTACAGCGATAACCTTCATGCGTTCCCCTTGCGTATT
TGTTTATTTACTCATCGCATCATATACGCAGCGACCGCATGACGCAAGCTGTTTTACTCAAATACACATC
ACCTTTTTAGACGGCGGCGCTCGGTTTCTTCAGCGGCCAAGCTGGCCGGCCAGGCCGCCAGCTTGGCATC
AGACAAACCGGCCAGGATTTCATGCAGCCGCACGGTTGAGACGTGCGCGGGCGGCTCGAACACGTACCCG
GCCGCGATCATCTCCGCCTCGATCTCTTCGGTAATGAAAAACGGTTCGTCCTGGCCGTCCTGGTGCGGTT
TCATGCTTGTTCCTCTTGGCGTTCATTCTCGGCGGCCGCCAGGGCGTCGGCCTCGGTCAATGCGTCCTCA
CGGAAGGCACCGCGCCGCCTGGCCTCGGTGGGCGTCACTTCCTCGCTGCGCTCAAGTGCGCGGTACAGGG
TCGAGCGATGCACGCCAAGCAGTGCAGCCGCCTCTTTCACGGTGCGGCCTTCCTGGTCGATCAGCTCGCG
GGCGTGCGCGATCTGTGCCGGGGTGAGGGTAGGGCGGGGGCCAAACTTCACGCCTCGGGCCTTGGCGGCC
TCGCGCCCGCTCCGGGTGCGGTCGATGATTAGGGAACGCTCGAACTCGGCAATGCCGGCGAACACGGTCA
ACACCATGCGGCCGGCCGGCGTGGTGGTGTCGGCCCACGGCTCTGCCAGGCTACGCAGGCCCGCGCCGGC
CTCCTGGATGCGCTCGGCAATGTCCAGTAGGTCGCGGGTGCTGCGGGCCAGGCGGTCTAGCCTGGTCACT
GTCACAACGTCGCCAGGGCGTAGGTGGTCAAGCATCCTGGCCAGCTCCGGGCGGTCGCGCCTGGTGCCGG
TGATCTTCTCGGAAAACAGCTTGGTGCAGCCGGCCGCGTGCAGTTCGGCCCGTTGGTTGGTCAAGTCCTG
GTCGTCGGTGCTGACGCGGGCATAGCCCAGCAGGCCAGCGGCGGCGCTCTTGTTCATGGCGTAATGTCTC
CGGTTCTAGTCGCAAGTATTCTACTTTATGCGACTAAAACACGCGACAAGAAAACGCCAGGAAAAGGGCA
GGGCGGCAGCCTGTCGCGTAACTTAGGACTTGTGCGACATGTCGTTTTCAGAAGACGGCTGCACTGAACG
TCAGAAGCCGACTGCACTATAGCAGCGGAGGGGTTGGATCAAAGTACTTTGATCCCGAGGGGAACCCTGT
GGTTGGCATGCACATACAAATGGACGAACGGATAAACCTTTTCACGCCCTTTTAAATATCCGATTATTCT
AATAAACGCTCTTTTCTCTTAGGTTTACCCGCCAATATATCCTGTCAAACACTGATAGTTTAAACTGAAG
GCGGGAAACGACAATCTGATCCAAGCTCAAGCTGCTCTAGCATTCGCCATTCAGGCTGCGCAACTGTTGG
GAAGGGCGATCGGTGCGGGCCTCTTCGCTATTACGCCAGCTGGCGAAAGGGGGATGTGCTGCAAGGCGAT
TAAGTTGGGTAACGCCAGGGTTTTCCCAGTCACGACGTTGTAAAACGACGGCCAGTGCCAAGCTTGCATG
CCTGCAGGTCCCCAGATTAGCCTTTTCAATTTCAGAAAGAATGCTAACCCACAGATGGTTAGAGAGGCTT
ACGCAGCAGGTCTCATCAAGACGATCTACCCGAGCAATAATCTCCAGGAAATCAAATACCTTCCCAAGAA
GGTTAAAGATGCAGTCAAAAGATTCAGGACTAACTGCATCAAGAACACAGAGAAAGATATATTTCTCAAG
ATCAGAAGTACTATTCCAGTATGGACGATTCAAGGCTTGCTTCACAAACCAAGGCAAGTAATAGAGATTG
GAGTCTCTAAAAAGGTAGTTCCCACTGAATCAAAGGCCATGGAGTCAAAGATTCAAATAGAGGACCTAAC
AGAACTCGCCGTAAAGACTGGCGAACAGTTCATACAGAGTCTCTTACGACTCAATGACAAGAAGAAAATC
TTCGTCAACATGGTGGAGCACGACACACTTGTCTACTCCAAAAATATCAAAGATACAGTCTCAGAAGACC
AAAGGGCAATTGAGACTTTTCAACAAAGGGTAATATCCGGAAACCTCCTCGGATTCCATTGCCCAGCTAT
CTGTCACTTTATTGTGAAGATAGTGGAAAAGGAAGGTGGCTCCTACAAATGCCATCATTGCGATAAAGGA
AAGGCCATCGTTGAAGATGCCTCTGCCGACAGTGGTCCCAAAGATGGACCCCCACCCACGAGGAGCATCG
TGGAAAAAGAAGACGTTCCAACCACGTCTTCAAAGCAAGTGGATTGATGTGATATCTCCACTGACGTAAG
GGATGACGCACAATCCCACTATCCTTCGCAAGACCCTTCCTCTATATAAGGAAGTTCATTTCATTTGGAG
AGAACACGGGGGACTCTAGAGTTATCAACAAGTTTGTACAAAAAAGCAGGCTCCGCGGCCGCCCCCTTCA
CCATGGTATCTCAAAGAGTCAGTTTGATTGTACTCATAGCTTGTTCCCTTCTAGTTACTGTTCTATCAGA
AGAATCAAGCTTAGAAGTTCAACTTGAGGCCTTGAAGGCTTTCAAGAATTCCATCACCAATGACCCAAGT
GGAGCACTTGTGGATTGGACTGACAGGAATCACCACTGCAACTGGTCTGGTATTGCTTGTGACCCTTCTT
CAAATTATGTCGTTTCGATTTCTCTCATTGATAAGCAGCTCAAAGGTGAAATTACACCATTCCTTGGAAA
CCTTTCAAGCCTCCAGGTTCTTGATTTAACTCTCAACACGTTCACGGGACATATTCCAGCTCAATTGGGG
CTTTGTAGTCAACTTTCAGAATTGACCCTGTACGAAAACAGTTTGAGTGGTCCTATTCCTCCGGAGCTTG
GCAATCTCAAGAACCTCCAGAGCGTTGACTTAGGGTCCAACTTTCTGAATGGAAGCATACCCGAAAGTAT
CTGCAATTGCACATCTCTGCTTGCCTTTGGTGTAATATTTAACAATTTAGCCGGGATTATCCCTAGTAAC
ATCGGTAATCTCGCCAATCTGCAAATTTTCTTGGTCTACGGGAACAACTTGGTCGGCTCCATCCCTGTTA
GTATCGGGAGGCTGGAGTCTCTGCAAGCATTAGATTTGAGCCAAAATCAGTTTTCCGGCGTTATACCTCC
GCAGATCGGTAACTTCTCAAACCTTGAATACTTACTTCTCTTCGAGAACTCATTCGTAGGTAAGATCCCT
AGCGAACTTGGGAGATGCAAGAAGCTCGTGGCTTTAGAGCTCTATACGAATCAGTTCACGGGAGGAATTC
CGTTTGAGATTGGAAATCTGGTTCACCTTGAAACTCTGCGACTCTACAATAATAAACTGAACAGTACTAT
TCCGGCTAGCCTGTTACAGCTGAAAAGTCTGACACACTTAGGCCTTAGCGAGAATGAATTAACAGGCATT
ATTCCAAGCGAACTCGGGAGTTTAAGAAGCTTGGTGGTTTTGACGTTACATTCAAATAAATTTAGTGGGG
AAATACCGAGCTCTTTAACTAACCTGACTAATCTGACCCAGTTGTCTATGTCTTTTAATTTCTTGACTGG
GAAACTCCCCTCAGATATAGGTCTGCTCTATAACTTGAAAAACTTGACGATGAATAATAATCTTTTGGAA
GGGACGATTCCAAGTTCCATTAAGAACTGCACGCATTTACTCGTAGTCGGGCTGTCTAGGAATAAGATAA
CTGGGAAAATCCCTTGGGGGTTCCAGCAATTGCTGAATCTCACATTCTTGTCATTGTCCTACAACAAAAT
GTCAGATGAAATCCCCGACGATTTGTTCAACTGTAGTAACTTGAGAATCCTTGATCTGACTCTTAACTTT
TTCAGTGGTCCGATAAAATCAGGAATTGGAAAACTTTCCAATTTGCAAATTTTGCGAGTCCATACGAATT
CATTCATAGGGCCAATCCCACCTGACATGGGCAATTTAAGTAAACTTATTTCTTTATCACTTGGTCAAAA
TAGTTTGTCAGGTCTAGTTCCATCAGAATTATCTAAGCTTTCCCTTCTCCAAGGGCTCTACCTGAATGAC
AATGCTCTAGAGGGTGCAATACCTGAGAAAATTTTTGAAGTGAAACAGCTAAGCGAAGTTGCATTGCAGA
ATAATAGGTTCAAGGGTCCGATTCCAGATGCAGTTTCTAAGCTTGAGCAGCTTTCATACTTAGACCTCCA
TGGTAACATGCTAAACGGGTCCATTCTGAGAAGCATGGAGCATCTTAATAAACTTATGACCTTGGATCTC
TCCCACAACCATCTTACAGGATCAATACCTTCATTGGTGATTGCAAGTATGAAAACCATGCAGATATATT
TGAACTTGTCATACAATTTCTTGGTTGGAACTATTCCAGATGAGCTTGGGACGTTGGAAACAGTACAGGC
CATTGACATCTCAAACAATAATCTTTCGGGGATCATTCCTAAAACACTCCGTGGCTGCAGAAATTTGTTC
TCTCTTGATCTGTCAGGGAACAAACTTTCTGGTCCAATTCCAGCTGAAGCTTTAACTCAAATGGATCTGC
TTACTAGCTTGAACCTTTCAAGGAACAAGTTAGATAGTGGACTCCCTGAAGACCTTGCAAGTCTAAAGCA
CCTTATCTCCCTTGACCTTTCTCAGAACCAGTTGAAGGGCATTATCCCGGAGAGCTTTGCCAATCTCTCC
ACCTTGAAACATCTCAACCTTTCTTTCAATCAACTTGAAGGTCATGTTCCAGAGATTGGAATATTTAGAC
ACATTAACTCATCTAGTTTGATGGGAAACCCGGATCTGTGTGGAACTGAATTCCTCAGATCCTGCAGCAA
CTTGAGTTTACATAAGCTATCCAAGAAGACCATGGTGATTCTTGGGGTACTTGGAGCAATTTTTGTACTT
CTAGTTCTAGTGTTCGTAATTATGATCCTCAAACGACGTACCAAGTTGAGTAAATCAGAAGAGGTTGAGA
ATCCTGAATCAGAATATACTCCAGCATTGACCCTGAAGAGGTTTGTACCAAACGAATTAGAACATGCTAC
TAGTTTTTTTAGCAAAGATAACATTATTGGTGCCAGCAATTTGAGCACTGTGTACAAGGGTAGACTGGAA
GATGGGCAGATCATAGCTGTTAAAAAGTTGAATTTGCATCAGTTCTCTGAAGAGTCTGATAGGTGCTTTT
ATAGAGAGATCAACACCCTGAAACAACTGAGGCATAGGAATTTGGTGAAGGTTCTAGGCTATGCTTGGGA
GAGTGGAAAACTAAAGGCTTTAGTTTTAGAATACATGGAGAATGGGAACTTGGATAGCATTATACATGAC
CCTGCGGTGGATCAGTCAAGGTGGACATTGTCTGAGAGAATCAAAGTTTTCATTTCCATTGCAACTGGGT
TGGATTACCTGCATTCAGGTTATGATTTCCCTATCGTTCATTGTGACATGAAGCCTTCTAACATTCTTCT
GGATGAAGATTGGGAAGCCCATGTGAGTGACTTTGGAACAGCTCGAATGCTAGGAGTTCATCTTCACGAC
GGAAGCAGTCTTTCTGCAACAGCAGCATTTGAAGGCACTATTGGCTACTTGGCACCAGGTAACTTATCAC
CACTCCTTCTCAGTTATGAAGTTAATCCCCATTCTTATTGCTGTCAAATTGCAAATCATCTTGTTATTGT
AAATTATAAGCAGAAAAAGAGTGAAACTTTCAACAATCACAATCAGTTTGGGGCAACAATTCAGTCTTGC
ACATATAAATACCGGGTTCACATATTAAACTGAAATCCTAAGCATTGCATATATGTCTATAGTGCACATA
TAAATACCAGAGGTACATATGAAGTTACTGAATTCAAATACCATATGTCTGTCTTGGCCCTCAATATATT
AAAAACATGTTTGTTTTCTTACCAGAGTTTGCGTACATGCCGAAAGTCACAACTAAAGTTGACATATTCA
GCTTTGGTATAATAGTCATGGAGTTTCTCACGAAACGAAGGCCAACAGCACTAATGGAAGAGGATGGTTT
GCCAATCAGTTTGCGTCAACTCGTGGAGAAAGCTCTTGTAAATGGAGTGAACAGTCTTCCTCGAATTCTG
GACTCTATGCTGGTGTTGAATATCTCCAAGGAGCATGAGGAAGTATTGAAAGAGTTACTTAAAATAGCAT
TGCTTTGCACAGAACCAAATCCTGAGGATCGACCCGACATAAATGAGGTGTTGTCTATCCTTTTGAAGCT
AAGCAAACGCATAAAGGGTGGGCGCGCCGACCCAGCTTTCTTGTACAAAGTGGTTGATAACAGCGGGTTA
ATTAACATCTTTTACCCATACGATGTTCCTGACTATGCGGGCTATCCCTATGACGTCCCGGACTATGCAG
GATCCTATCCATATGACGTTCCAGATTACGCTGCTCAGTGCAGCGCTTAGAGCTCGAATTTCCCCGATCG
TTCAAACATTTGGCAATAAAGTTTCTTAAGATTGAATCCTGTTGCCGGTCTTGCGATGATTATCATATAA
TTTCTGTTGAATTACGTTAAGCATGTAATAATTAACATGTAATGCATGACGTTATTTATGAGATGGGTTT
TTATGATTAGAGTCCCGCAATTATACATTTAATACGCGATAGAAAACAAAATATAGCGCGCAAACTAGGA
TAAATTATCGCGCGCGGTGTCATCTATGTTACTAGATCGGGAATTGGTTCCGGAACCAATTCGTAATCAT
GTCATAGCTGTTTCCTGTGTGAAATTGTTATCCGCTCACAATTCCACACAACATACGAGCCGGAAGCATA
AAGTGTAAAGCCTGGGGTGCCTAATGAGTGAGCTAACTCACATTAGGCTGAATTAGGCGCGCCTATTTCT
ATTAATTCCCGATCTAGTAACATAGATGACACCGCGCGCGATAATTTATCCTAGTTTGCGCGCTATATTT
TGTTTTCTATCGCGTATTAAATGTATAATTGCGGGACTCTAATCATAAAAACCCATCTCATAAATAACGT
CATGCATTACATGTTAATTATTACATGCTTAACGTAATTCAACAGAAATTATATGATAATCATCGCAAGA
CCGGCAACAGGATTCAATCTTAAGAAACTTTATTGCCAAATGTTTGAACGATCGGGGAAATTCGGGGGAT
CGATCCCGCGAACTGTGGACGAGAACTGTGCCACCAAGCGTAAGGCCGTTCTCTCGCATTTGCCTTGCTA
GGCTCGCGCGAGTTGCTGGCTGAGGCGTTCTCGAAATCAGCTCTTGTTCGGTCGGCATCTACTCTATTCC
TTTGCCCTCGGACGAGTGCTGGGGCGTCGGTTTCCACTATCGGCGAGTACTTCTACACAGCCATCGGTCC
AGACGGCCGCGCTTCTGCGGGCGATTTGTGTACGCCCGACAGTCCCGGCTCCGGATCGGACGATTGCGTC
GCATCGACCCTGCGCCCAAGCTGCATCATCGAAATTGCCGTCAACCAAGCTCTGATAGAGTTGGTCAAGA
CCAATGCGGAGCATATACGCCCGGAGCCGCGGCGATCCTGCAAGCTCCGGATGCCTCCGCTCGAAGTAGC
GCGTCTGCTGCTCCATACAAGCCAACCACGGCCTCCAGAAGAAGATGTTGGCGACCTCGTATTGGGAATC
CCCGAACATCGCCTCGCTCCAGTCAATGACCGCTGTTATGCGGCCATTGTCCGTCAGGACATTGTTGGAG
CCGAAATCCGCGTGCACGAGGTGCCGGACTTCGGGGCAGTCCTCGGCCCAAAGCATCAGCTCATCGAGAG
CCTGCGCGACGGACGCACTGACGGTGTCGTCCATCACAGTTTGCCAGTGATACACATGGGGATCAGCAAT
CGCGCATATGAAATCACGCCATGTAGTGTATTGACCGATTCCTTGCGGTCCGAATGGGCCGAACCCGCTC
GTCTGGCTAAGATCGGCCGCAGCGATCGCATCCATGGCCTCCGCGACCGGCTGCAGAACAGCGGGCAGTT
CGGTTTCAGGCAGGTCTTGCAACGTGACACCCTGTGCACGGCGGGAGATGCAATAGGTCAGGCTCTCGCT
GAATGCCCCAATGTCAAGCACTTCCGGAATCGGGAGCGCGGCCGATGCAAAGTGCCGATAAACATAACGA
TCTTTGTAGAAACCATCGGCGCAGCTATTTACCCGCAGGACATATCCACGCCCTCCTACATCGAAGCTGA
AAGCACGAGATTCTTCGCCCTCCGAGAGCTGCATCAGGTCGGAGACGCTGTCGAACTTTTCGATCAGAAA
CTTCTCGACAGACGTCGCGGTGAGTTCAGGCTTTTTCATATCTTATTGCCCCCCGGGATCAGATCTGGAT
TGAGAGTGAATATGAGACTCTAATTGGATACCGAGGGGAATTTATGGAACGTCAGTGGAGCATTTTTGAC
AAGAAATATTTGCTAGCTGATAGTGACCTTAGGCGACTTTTGAACGCGCAATAATGGTTTCTGACGTATG
TGCTTAGCTCATTAAACTCCAGAAACCCGCGGCTGAGTGGCTCCTTCAACGTTGCGGTTCTGTCAGTTCC
AAACGTAAAACGGCTTGTCCCGCGTCATCGGCGGGGGTCATAACGTGACTCCCTTAATTCTCCGCTCATG
ATCTTGATCCCCTGCGCCATCAGATCCTTGGCGGCAAGAAAGCCATCCAGTTTACTTTGCAGGGCTTCCC
AACCTTACCAGAGGGCGCCCCAGCTGGCAATTCCGGTTCGCTTGCTGTCCATAAAACCGCCCAGTCTAGC
TATCGCCATGTAAGCCCACTGCAAGCTACCTGCTTTCTCTTTGCGCTTGCGTTTTCCCTTGTCCAGATAG
CCCAGTAGCTGACATTCATCCGGGGTCAGCACCGTTTCTGCGGACTGGCTTTCTACGTGTTCCGCTTCCT
TTAGCAGCCCTTGCGCCCTGAGTGCTTGCGGCAGCGTGAAGCTGATCCGTCGAGATTAATAGAAATAAAT
TCAGCCTAATTCGGCGTTAATTCAGTACATTAAAAACGTCCGCAATGTGTTATTAAGTTGTCTAAGCGTC
AATTTGTTTACACCACAATATATCCTGCCACCAGCCAGCCAACAGCTCCCCGACCGGCAGCTCGGCACAA
AATCACCACTCGATACAGGCAGCCCATCAGTCCGGGACGGCGTCAGCGGGAGAGCCGTTGTAAGGCGGCA
GACTTTGCTCATGTTACCGATGCTATTCGGAAGAACGGCAACTAAGCTGCCGGGTTTGAAACACGGATGA
TCTCGCGGAGGGTAGCATGTTGATTGTAACGATGACAGAGCGTTGCTGCCTGTGATCAATTCGGGCACGA
ACCCAGTGGACATAAGCCTGTTCGGTTCGTAAGCTGTAATGCAAGTAGCGTATGCGCTCACGCAACTGGT
CCAGAACCTTGACCGAACGCAGCGGTGGTAACGGCGCAGTGGCGGTTTTCATGGCTTGTTATGACTGTTT
TTTT
Features (pLannotate 1.2.2; 29 found; start..end, strand, type, name):
     64..120     +  CDS            GmR (fragment): gentamycin acetyltransferase; aacC1; confers resistance to gentamycin
    131..918     +  CDS            SmR (fragment): aminoglycoside adenylyltransferase (Murphy, 1985); aadA; confers resistance to spectinomycin and streptomycin
   1164..1751    +  rep_origin     ori: high-copy-number ColE1/pMB1/pBR322/pUC origin of replication
   1937..2077    -  misc_feature   bom: basis of mobility region from pBR322
   2179..2218    -  CDS            rop (fragment): Rop protein, which maintains plasmids at low copy number; rop
   2421..2615    -  rep_origin     pVS1 oriV: origin of replication for the Pseudomonas plasmid pVS1 (Heeb et al., 2000)
   2681..3754    -  CDS            pVS1 RepA: replication protein from the Pseudomonas plasmid pVS1 (Heeb et al., 2000)
   4183..4812    -  CDS            pVS1 StaA: stability protein from the Pseudomonas plasmid pVS1 (Heeb et al., 2000)
   5372..5773    -  CDS            Y4CG_SINFN (fragment): Protein inferred from homology: Swiss-Prot protein existence level 3. From Sinorhizobium fredii (strain NBRC 101917 / NGR234).
   6113..6137    -  misc_feature   RB T-DNA repeat: right border repeat from nopaline C58 T-DNA
   6203..6357    -  CDS            lacZα (fragment): LacZα fragment of β-galactosidase; lacZ fragment
   6360..6380    -  misc_feature   MCS (fragment): pUC18/19 multiple cloning site
   6871..7212    +  promoter       CaMV 35S promoter: strong constitutive promoter from cauliflower mosaic virus
   7238..7262    +  protein_bind   attB1: mutant version of attB; recombination site for the Gateway® BP reaction BP Clonase™
   7289..7603    +  CDS            FLS2 (fragment): FLS2_ORYSJ - Experimental evidence at protein level: Swiss-Prot protein existence level 1. Constitutes the pattern-recognition receptor (PPR) that determines the specific perception of flagellin (flg22), a potent elicitor of the defense response to pathogen-associated molecular patterns (PAMPs). Recognizes flg22 from Pseudomonas aeruginosa and Acidovorax avenae. flg22 is a peptide derived from the bacterial flagellin N-terminus sequence (PubMed:18986259, PubMed:25617720). Does not recognize flg22 from Xanthomonas oryzae pv. oryzae (Xoo) or Xanthomonas oryzae pv. oryzicola (Xoc) (PubMed:2561772
   9140..10417   +  CDS            FLS2 (fragment): FLS2_ARATH - Experimental evidence at protein level: Swiss-Prot protein existence level 1. Constitutes the pattern-recognition receptor (PPR) that determines the specific perception of flagellin (flg22), a potent elicitor of the defense response to pathogen-associated molecular patterns (PAMPs). Flagellin-binding to the receptor is the first step to initiate the innate immune MAP kinase signaling cascade (MEKK1, MKK4/MKK5 and MPK3/MPK6), resulting in enhanced resistance against pathogens. Binding to the effector AvrPto1 or to the phosphatase hopD2 from Pseudomonas syringae blocks the downstrea
  10732..11091   +  CDS            FLS2 (fragment): FLS2_ARATH - Experimental evidence at protein level: Swiss-Prot protein existence level 1. Constitutes the pattern-recognition receptor (PPR) that determines the specific perception of flagellin (flg22), a potent elicitor of the defense response to pathogen-associated molecular patterns (PAMPs). Flagellin-binding to the receptor is the first step to initiate the innate immune MAP kinase signaling cascade (MEKK1, MKK4/MKK5 and MPK3/MPK6), resulting in enhanced resistance against pathogens. Binding to the effector AvrPto1 or to the phosphatase hopD2 from Pseudomonas syringae blocks the downstrea
  11090..11114   -  protein_bind   attB2: mutant version of attB; recombination site for the Gateway® BP reaction BP Clonase™
  11143..11232   +  CDS            3xHA: three tandem HA epitope tags
  11266..11518   +  terminator     NOS terminator: nopaline synthase terminator and poly(A) signal
  11573..11595   -  protein_bind   lac operator (fragment): The lac repressor binds to the lac operator to inhibit transcription in E. coli. This inhibition can be relieved by adding lactose or isopropyl-β-D-thiogalactopyranoside (IPTG). lac repressor encoded by lacI
  11599..11629   -  promoter       lac promoter: promoter for the E. coli lac operon
  11644..11665   -  protein_bind   CAP binding site: CAP binding activates transcription in the presence of cAMP. E. coli catabolite activator protein
  11701..11953   -  terminator     NOS terminator: nopaline synthase terminator and poly(A) signal
  12104..13129   -  CDS            HygR: aminoglycoside phosphotransferase from E. coli; aph(4)-Ia; confers resistance to hygromycin
  13181..13360   -  promoter       NOS promoter: nopaline synthase promoter
  13440..13769   -  CDS            tnpA (fragment): TN5P_ECOLX - Also known as tnp. Experimental evidence at protein level: Swiss-Prot protein existence level 1. Mediates transposition of transposon Tn5 by a 'cut and paste' mechanism. First, the monomeric transposase binds the 19 bp inverted DNA repeats flanking the transposon. Then, dimerization of the DNA- bound transposase creates a synaptic DNA complex. After nicking of the first DNA strand, excision of the transposon proceeds through a series of intermediates. The transposase then mediates the insertion of the transposon at a new site by strand transfer. The activity of the wild- type tran
  13866..13890   -  misc_feature   LB T-DNA repeat: left border repeat from nopaline C58 T-DNA
  14149..14172   +  promoter       Pc promoter (fragment): intI1 (promoter lies within the coding sequence); class 1 integron promoter
