[The description below was written by a language model from this plasmid's Addgene catalogue record and pLannotate feature annotations shown in this document.]
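Description:
pGWB514-35S:SynFcFLS2_15-HA is a Gateway-derived binary T-DNA vector for expressing a synthetic FLS2 receptor variant in plants, built on the pGWB514 backbone. In bacteria it is selected with spectinomycin through the aadA (SmR) gene. It carries two replication systems: a high-copy ColE1/pUC-type origin with a bom site for propagation in E. coli, and the pVS1 oriV with the RepA replication and StaA stability genes, the broad-host-range module that binary vectors normally rely on for maintenance in Agrobacterium. Nopaline-type right and left border repeats delimit the region that would be transferred into the plant genome.

Within the T-DNA, the CaMV 35S promoter drives the SynFcFLS2_15 open reading frame, which sits between attB1 and attB2 sites left by the Gateway recombination. The frame continues into a C-terminal 3xHA epitope tag and ends at a NOS terminator. The insert is recorded as synthetic and about 4 kb. The automated annotation recognises only parts of it, as fragments similar to rice and Arabidopsis FLS2, the leucine-rich-repeat receptor kinase that perceives the bacterial flagellin epitope flg22 and triggers pattern-triggered immunity. The record does not spell out the exact design of this variant.

A second, oppositely oriented cassette near the left border places the hygromycin phosphotransferase gene between a NOS promoter and a NOS terminator, allowing hygromycin selection of transformed plant tissue. Remnants such as lacZα, lac promoter and transposase fragments are backbone leftovers. The stated purpose is expression of the SynFcFLS2_15 protein in plants, where the HA tag permits immunodetection, in the context of work on engineering receptors for expanded flagellin perception.
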