Addgene plasmid #226422: pGWB514-35S:SynFcFLS2_15-HA
Purpose: Expressing SynFcFLS2_15 protein in plants
Depositing lab: Gitta Coaker. Depositing organization: University of California, Davis. Publication: Unlocking expanded flagellin perception through rational receptor engineering. Li T, Jarquin Bolanos E, Stevens DM, Sha H, Prigozhin DM, Coaker G. Nat Plants. 2025 Aug;11(8):1628-1641. doi: 10.1038/s41477-025-02049-y. Epub 2025 Jul 28. PubMed 40721669.
Backbone
  Vector backbone: pGWB514
  Vector type: Plant Expression
  Selectable markers: Hygromycin
Growth in bacteria
  Bacterial resistance: Spectinomycin, 50 μg/mL
  Growth temperature: 37°C
  Growth strain: DH5alpha
  Copy number: High Copy
Gene/Insert
  Gene/Insert name: SynFcFLS2_15
  Species: Synthetic
  Insert size (bp): 4000
  Promoter: 35S
  Tag / fusion protein: HA (C terminal on insert)
  Cloning method: Gateway Cloning
Terms and licenses: Academic/Nonprofit Terms; Industry Terms: Not Available to Industry
How to cite: pGWB514-35S:SynFcFLS2_15-HA was a gift from Gitta Coaker (Addgene plasmid # 226422 ; http://n2t.net/addgene:226422 ; RRID:Addgene_226422)
